Addgene plasmid #43833: sZF2
Depositing lab: George Church. Depositing organization: Harvard Medical School. Publication: Barcoding cells using cell-surface programmable DNA-binding domains. Mali P, Aach J, Lee JH, Levner D, Nip L, Church GM. Nat Methods. 2013 Mar 17. doi: 10.1038/nmeth.2407. PubMed 23503053.
Backbone
  Vector backbone: pDisplay
  Backbone manufacturer: Invitrogen
  Vector type: Mammalian Expression
Growth in bacteria
  Bacterial resistance: Ampicillin, 100 μg/mL
  Growth temperature: 37°C
  Growth strain: Top10
  Copy number: Unknown
Gene/Insert
  Gene/Insert name: sZF2
  Species: Synthetic
  Insert size (bp): 315
  Promoter: CMV
  Tag / fusion protein: HA Flag (N terminal on insert); Myc (C terminal on insert)
  Cloning method: Restriction Enzyme; 5′ cloning site BglII (not destroyed); 3′ cloning site SacII (not destroyed)
  Sequencing primers: 5′ CMV_F
Terms and licenses: Academic/Nonprofit Terms; Industry Terms: Not Available to Industry
How to cite: sZF2 was a gift from George Church (Addgene plasmid # 43833 ; http://n2t.net/addgene:43833 ; RRID:Addgene_43833)
