[The description below was written by a language model from this plasmid's Addgene catalogue record.]
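Description:
sZF2 is a mammalian expression plasmid built on the commercial pDisplay backbone, carrying a short synthetic insert of about 315 bp cloned between BglII and SacII sites that were both preserved. The insert name and the associated publication, which concerns barcoding cells with programmable DNA-binding domains presented on the cell surface, indicate that it encodes a surface-displayed zinc finger domain, although the record does not state the finger composition or the DNA sequence it recognises. Expression is driven by the CMV promoter, a strong constitutive promoter in most mammalian cell lines. The plasmid is propagated in E. coli under ampicillin selection. Its copy number is listed as unknown, and no feature table is provided, so the origin of replication and any mammalian selection marker are not documented here.

The pDisplay system is designed to send a protein of interest through the secretory pathway and anchor it on the outer face of the plasma membrane, generally by fusing an N-terminal secretion leader and a C-terminal transmembrane anchor to the insert. These backbone elements are not itemised in the record. The insert is flanked by HA and Flag epitopes at its N terminus and a Myc epitope at its C terminus, which allow expression and surface localisation of the fusion to be checked with antibodies, for example by staining or flow cytometry. In the context of the cited work, such a construct would let transfected cells display a sequence-specific DNA-binding domain externally, so that they can be labelled or distinguished by binding of matching double-stranded DNA probes.
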