>Addgene plasmid #43833 | sZF2 | depositor partial sequence | sequence record 59216 | ZF2
GACTACAAGGATGACGACGATAAATCTAGACCCGGGGAGCGCCCCTTCCAGTGTCGCATTTGCATGCGGA
ACTTTTCGTCCCAGACCCAGCTGGTGCGGCATACCCGTACTCATACCGGTGAAAAACCGTTTCAGTGTCG
GATCTGTATGCGAAATTTCTCCCAGTCCACCACCCTGAAGCGGCATCTACGTACGCACACCGGCGAGAAG
CCATTCCAATGCCGAATATGCATGCGCAACTTCAGTCAGCGGAACAACCTGGGCCGGCACCTAAAAACCC
ACCTGAGGGGATCCCAACTAGTCAAAAGTGAACTG
