>Addgene plasmid #43833 | sZF2 | addgene partial sequence | sequence record 59754 | CMV-F 5'-CGCAAATGGGCGGTAGGCGTG-3'
AGCAGAGCTCTCTGGCTAACTAGAGAACCCACTGCTTACTGGCTTATCGAAATTAATACGACTCACTATA
GGGAGACCCAAGCTTGGTACCGAGCTCGGATCCACTAGTAACGGCCGCCAGTGTGCTGGAATTCGGCTTG
GGGATATCCACCATGGAGACAGACACACTCCTGCTATGGGTACTGCTGCTCTGGGTTCCAGGTTCCACTG
GTGACTATCCATATGATGTTCCAGATTATGCTGGGGCCCAGCCGGCCAGATCTGACTACAAGGATGACGA
CGATAAATCTAGACCCGGGGAGCGCCCCTTCCAGTGTCGCATTTGCATGCGGAACTTTTCGTCCCAGACC
CAGCTGGTGCGGCATACCCGTACTCATACCGGTGAAAAACCGTTTCAGTGTCGGATCTGTATGCGAAATT
TCTCCCAGTCCACCACCCTGAAGCGGCATCTACGTACGCACACCGGCGAGAAGCCATTCCAATGCCGAAT
ATGCATGCGCAACTTCAGTCAGCGGAACAACCTGGGCCGGCACCTAAAAACCCACCTGAGGGGATCCCAA
CTAGTCAAAAGTGAACTGCCGCGGCTGCAGGTCGACGAACAAAAACTCATCTCAGAAGAGGATCTGAATG
CTGTGGGCCAGGACACGCAGGAGGTCATCGTGGTGCCACACTCCTTGCCCTTTAAGGTGGTGGTGATCTC
AGCCATCCTGGCCCTGGTGGTGCTCACCATCATCTCCCTTATCATCCTCATCATGCTTTGGCAGAAGAAG
CCACGTTAGGCGGCCGCTCGAGATCAGCCTCGACTGTGCCTTCTAGTTGCCAGCCATCTGTTGTTTGCCC
CTCCCCCGTGCCTTCCTTGACCCTGGAAGGTGCCACTCCCACTGTCCTTTCCTAATAAAATGAGGAAATT
GCATCGCATTGTCTGA
